>Addgene plasmid #217127 | pCMV-Mariner-1_PM | addgene full sequence | sequence record 442917 | Addgene NGS Result
GACATTGATTATTGACTAGTTATTAATAGTAATCAATTACGGGGTCATTAGTTCATAGCCCATATATGGA
GTTCCGCGTTACATAACTTACGGTAAATGGCCCGCCTGGCTGACCGCCCAACGACCCCCGCCCATTGACG
TCAATAATGACGTATGTTCCCATAGTAACGCCAATAGGGACTTTCCATTGACGTCAATGGGTGGAGTATT
TACGGTAAACTGCCCACTTGGCAGTACATCAAGTGTATCATATGCCAAGTACGCCCCCTATTGACGTCAA
TGACGGTAAATGGCCCGCCTGGCATTATGCCCAGTACATGACCTTATGGGACTTTCCTACTTGGCAGTAC
ATCTACGTATTAGTCATCGCTATTACCATGGTGATGCGGTTTTGGCAGTACATCAATGGGCGTGGATAGC
GGTTTGACTCACGGGGATTTCCAAGTCTCCACCCCATTGACGTCAATGGGAGTTTGTTTTGGCACCAAAA
TCAACGGGACTTTCCAAAATGTCGTAACAACTCCGCCCCATTGACGCAAATGGGCGGTAGGCGTGTACGG
TGGGAGGTCTATATAAGCAGAGCTCTCTGGCTAACTAGAGAACCCACTGCTTACTGGCTTATCGAAATTA
ATACGACTCACTATAGGGAGACCCAAGCTTGGTACCGAGCTCGGATCCACTAGTAACGGCCGCCAGTGTG
CTGGAATTCGCCGCCACCATGAGCATGAAACGCACCGCACGCAAGAAAGCACCTGCGGTTGCGCCTAAGC
GTCAACGTAAGATGCTGACCATTGCCGAAAAAGTGGGCCTGCTGGATATGCTGAAAGAAGGCCGTAGCTA
CGCGGCAGTTGGTCGCCATTATGGCATCAACGAAAGCAGCGTGCGCTACATCAAAAAGGAGGAGAACAAC
ATTCGTACCACCGCGGCGATTAGCTTTAACCGCGACGCGAAACGTGTGGTGACCGTTCGCAACAAGACCA
TTGTGCGCATGGAGAGCGCATTAGCGCTGTGGATAAGCGATAGCCGCAAAAAGAACATTCCGCTGGACAC
CAACATTATTCGCACCAAAGCGAAGAAGCTGTATGAAACCTTTGCGGACAGCGAAGAACAGGATGATGCG
GAACCTGGCCCTAGCAAATCAGCGTTTCACGCGGAACCGAGCCCTTTTAACGCAAGCAAAGGCTGGTTCG
ACAAATTTCAGCAGCGCTTCGGCTTAAAGAGCGTGAGCCTGCATGGTGAAGCAGCGAGCGCGAATACTGC
AGGTGCGGAAGCGTATGTGAACAAGTGCAAGGTGATCATTGAGGAGGGCGGCTACAAACCGGAACAGGTG
TTTAACATGGATGAAACCGGCCTGTTTTGGAAACGTATGCCGAGCCGCACCTTTATCATGCAGGATGAAG
CGAAGGCGAGCGGTTTTAAGGCCCAGAAAGATCGCGTGACCCTGGTTATGTGTGGTAATGCCGCGGGCTT
TATGATTAAGCCTGGCCTGATCTATCGCAGCAAGAATCCGCGCGCGCTGAAAAACAAAAACAAGAACGCC
CTGCCTGTGTACTGGATGCACAACGCCAAAGCCTGGATGACCAAAGTGCTGAACCTGGATTGGTTCCAGC
ATTGCTTCATTCCGGAGGTGAAGCGTTACCTGCGCGGTAAAGGCCTGGACTTCAAAGTGCTGCTGCTGGT
GGATAATGCAGGTGGCCATGCCGATGATCTGAGCTATGACGGCGTGCAGATTGAATTTCTGCCTCCGAAC
ACCACCAGCTTAATCCAGCCTCTGGACCAGGGTATTATTCGCGCGTTTAAAGCGCTGTATACCCGCAACA
CCCTGCAGCATCTGGTGGAAGCGATGGATAGCGATCAGGATTTCAGCCTGAAAGCCTATTGGCGCGAGTA
CACCATAGCGAGCTGCCTGCAGAATATCCAGCGCGCCATTCATGAAATGAAGACCGAAACCCTGAACGTG
TGCTGGAAAAAGAAACTGTGGCCGGAAGCGGTGCATAATCCTACTGGCTGCAGCCTGGATGAAATTCACC
ACAGCGCGGTTGATACCGCGGTGAATCTGGCCAAACAGCTGGGTGGCGATGGCTTTAACGACATGACCCC
TGACGATATCAACGCCCTGATCGATGCACATAGCCAGCCGCTGACCGATGAAGATCTGGCCGAAATGACC
AAACCGCCGAGCGAAGATGATGGCGAAGAAGAGGAAGAGGACACCAGCGTGGATAAAGAGGAGGAGGATG
GCTTAACCCTGGATCGCCTGGCAACCATGGTTCGTATGGCGACCGAATTACAGCGTGCCGCCCAAGAATG
GGATCCTCTGATGTTTCGCAGCCTGCAGTTCAGCAACATTATTGAAGGCGGCATGAGCGTGTATAAGAAC
CTGCTGGCGCAGAAAAAAAAACAGCGCCAGCAGCTGCCGATTACCATGTTCTGCACCCGCAAAAAGACCC
CTGCACCTCGTCCTAGCGAAGAAAAAGACGTGACCGCGGAACGCCGTCAAGATAAGGAAGCCCCGAGCGA
AGAACTGTAATGAGCGGCCGCTCGAGCATGCATCTAGAGGGCCCTATTCTATAGTGTCACCTAAATGCTA
GAGCTCGCTGATCAGCCTCGACTGTGCCTTCTAGTTGCCAGCCATCTGTTGTTTGCCCCTCCCCCGTGCC
TTCCTTGACCCTGGAAGGTGCCACTCCCACTGTCCTTTCCTAATAAAATGAGGAAATTGCATCGCATTGT
CTGAGTAGGTGTCATTCTATTCTGGGGGGTGGGGTGGGGCAGGACAGCAAGGGGGAGGATTGGGAAGACA
ATAGCAGGCATGCTGGGGATGCGGTGGGCTCTATGGCTTCTGAGGCGGAAAGAACCAGCTGGGGCTCTAG
GGGGTATCCCC
[124 nt withheld, positions 2882-3005]
C
[91 nt withheld, positions 3007-3097]
A
[49 nt withheld, positions 3099-3147]
CCTTTGACGTTGGAGTCCACGTTCTTT
[37 nt withheld, positions 3175-3211]
ACCCTATCTCGGTCTATTCTTTTGATTTATAAGGGATTTTGCCGATTTCGGCCTATTGGTTAAAAAATGA
GCTGATTTAACAAAAATTTAACGCGAATTAATTCTGTGGAATGTGTGTCAGTTAGGGTGTGGAAAGTCCC
CAGGCTCCCCAGCAGGCAGAAGTATGCAAAGCATGCATCTCAATTAGTCAGCAACCAGGTGTGGAAAGTC
CCCAGGCTCCCCAGCAGGCAGAAGTATGCAAAGCATGCATCTCAATTAGTCAGCAACCATAGTCCCGCCC
CTAACTCCGCCCATCCCGCCCCTAACTCCGCCCAGTTCCGCCCATTCTCCGCCCCATGGCTGACTAATTT
TTTTTATTTATGCAGAGGCCGAGGCCGCCTCTGCCTCTGAGCTATTCCAGAAGTAGTGAGGAGGCTTTTT
TGGAGGCCTAGGCTTTTGCAAAAAGCTCCCCGAAATGACCGACCAAGCGACGCCCAACCTGCCATCACGA
GATTTCGATTCCACCGCCGCCTTCTATGAAAGGTTGGGCTTCGGAATCGTTTTCCGGGACGCCGGCTGGA
TGATCCTCCAGCGCGGGGATCTCATGCTGGAGTTCTTCGCCCACCCCAACTTGTTTATTGCAGCTTATAA
TGGTTACAAATAAAGCAATAGCATCACAAATTTCACAAATAAAGCATTTTTTTCACTGCATTCTAGTTGT
GGTTTGTCCAAACTCATCAATGTATCTTATCATGTCTGTATACCGTCGACCTCTAGCTAGAGCTTGGCGT
AATCATGGTCATAGCTGTTTCCTGTGTGAAATTGTTATCCGCTCACAATTCCACACAACATACGAGCCGG
AAGCATAAAGTGTAAAGCCTGGGGTGCCTAATGAGTGAGCTAACTCACATTAATTGCGTTGCGCTCACTG
CCCGCTTTCCAGTCGGGAAACCTGTCGTGCCAGCTGCATTAATGAATCGGCCAACGCGCGGGGAGAGGCG
GTTTGCGTATTGGGCGCTCTTCCGCTTCCTCGCTCACTGACTCGCTGCGCTCGGTCGTTCGGCTGCGGCG
AGCGGTATCAGCTCACTCAAAGGCGGTAATACGGTTATCCACAGAATCAGGGGATAACGCAGGAAAGAAC
ATGTGAGCAAAAGGCCAGCAAAAGGCCAGGAACCGTAAAAAGGCCGCGTTGCTGGCGTTTTTCCATAGGC
TCCGCCCCCCTGACGAGCATCACAAAAATCGACGCTCAAGTCAGAGGTGGCGAAACCCGACAGGACTATA
AAGATACCAGGCGTTTCCCCCTGGAAGCTCCCTCGTGCGCTCTCCTGTTCCGACCCTGCCGCTTACCGGA
TACCTGTCCGCCTTTCTCCCTTCGGGAAGCGTGGCGCTTTCTCATAGCTCACGCTGTAGGTATCTCAGTT
CGGTGTAGGTCGTTCGCTCCAAGCTGGGCTGTGTGCACGAACCCCCCGTTCAGCCCGACCGCTGCGCCTT
ATCCGGTAACTATCGTCTTGAGTCCAACCCGGTAAGACACGACTTATCGCCACTGGCAGCAGCCACTGGT
AACAGGATTAGCAGAGCGAGGTATGTAGGCGGTGCTACAGAGTTCTTGAAGTGGTGGCCTAACTACGGCT
ACACTAGAAGAACAGTATTTGGTATCTGCGCTCTGCTGAAGCCAGTTACCTTCGGAAAAAGAGTTGGTAG
CTCTTGATCCGGCAAACAAACCACCGCTGGTAGCGGTGGTTTTTTTGTTTGCAAGCAGCAGATTACGCGC
AGAAAAAAAGGATCTCAAGAAGATCCTTTGATCTTTTCTACGGGGTCTGACGCTCAGTGGAACGAAAACT
CACGTTAAGGGATTTTGGTCATGAGATTATCAAAAAGGATCTTCACCTAGATCCTTTTAAATTAAAAATG
AAGTTTTAAATCAATCTAAAGTATATATGAGTAAACTTGGTCTGACAGTTACCAATGCTTAATCAGTGAG
GCACCTATCTCAGCGATCTGTCTATTTCGTTCATCCATAGTTGCCTGACTCCCCGTCGTGTAGATAACTA
CGATACGGGAGGGCTTACCATCTGGCCCCAGTGCTGCAATGATACCGCGAGACCCACGCTCACCGGCTCC
AGATTTATCAGCAATAAACCAGCCAGCCGGAAGGGCCGAGCGCAGAAGTGGTCCTGCAACTTTATCCGCC
TCCATCCAGTCTATTAATTGTTGCCGGGAAGCTAGAGTAAGTAGTTCGCCAGTTAATAGTTTGCGCAACG
TTGTTGCCATTGCTACAGGCATCGTGGTGTCACGCTCGTCGTTTGGTATGGCTTCATTCAGCTCCGGTTC
CCAACGATCAAGGCGAGTTACATGATCCCCCATGTTGTGCAAAAAAGCGGTTAGCTCCTTCGGTCCTCCG
ATCGTTGTCAGAAGTAAGTTGGCCGCAGTGTTATCACTCATGGTTATGGCAGCACTGCATAATTCTCTTA
CTGTCATGCCATCCGTAAGATGCTTTTCTGTGACTGGTGAGTACTCAACCAAGTCATTCTGAGAATAGTG
TATGCGGCGACCGAGTTGCTCTTGCCCGGCGTCAATACGGGATAATACCGCGCCACATAGCAGAACTTTA
AAAGTGCTCATCATTGGAAAACGTTCTTCGGGGCGAAAACTCTCAAGGATCTTACCGCTGTTGAGATCCA
GTTCGATGTAACCCACTCGTGCACCCAACTGATCTTCAGCATCTTTTACTTTCACCAGCGTTTCTGGGTG
AGCAAAAACAGGAAGGCAAAATGCCGCAAAAAAGGGAATAAGGGCGACACGGAAATGTTGAATACTCATA
CTCTTCCTTTTTCAATATTATTGAAGCATTTATCAGGGTTATTGTCTCATGAGCGGATACATATTTGAAT
GTATTTAGAAAAATAAACAAATAGGGGTTCCGCGCACATTTCCCCGAAAAGTGCCACCTGACGTCGACGG
ATCGGGAGATCTCCCGATCCCCTATGGTGCACTCTCAGTACAATCTGCTCTGATGCCGCATAGTTAAGCC
AGTATCTGCTCCCTGCTTGTGTGTTGGAGGTCGCTGAGTAGTGCGCGAGCAAAATTTAAGCTACAACAAG
GCAAGGCTTGACCGACAATTGCATGAAGAATCTGCTTAGGGTTAGGCGTTTTGCGCTGCTTCGCGATGTA
CGGGCCAGATATACGCGTT
Features (pLannotate 1.2.2; 19 found; start..end, strand, type, name):
      1..380     +  enhancer       CMV enhancer: human cytomegalovirus immediate early enhancer
    381..584     +  promoter       CMV promoter: human cytomegalovirus (CMV) immediate early promoter
    580..613     +  LTR            5' LTR (truncated) (fragment): truncated 5' long terminal repeat (LTR) from HIV-1
    629..647     +  promoter       T7 promoter: promoter for bacteriophage T7 RNA polymerase
   2568..2586    -  promoter       SP6 promoter: promoter for bacteriophage SP6 RNA polymerase
   2612..2836    +  polyA_signal   bGH poly(A) signal: bovine growth hormone polyadenylation signal
   2840..2861    +  promoter       SV40 promoter (fragment): SV40 enhancer and early promoter
   2882..3310    +  rep_origin     f1 ori (sequence partly withheld): f1 bacteriophage origin of replication; arrow indicates direction of (+) strand synthesis
   3324..3653    +  promoter       SV40 promoter: SV40 enhancer and early promoter
   3666..3824    +  CDS            ble (fragment): BLE_KLEPN - Experimental evidence at protein level: Swiss-Prot protein existence level 1. Binding protein with a strong affinity to the bleomycin family of antibiotics. Binds to CL990; an antimitotic-antibiotic compound. From Klebsiella pneumoniae.
   3819..3940    +  polyA_signal   SV40 poly(A) signal: SV40 polyadenylation signal
   4013..4029    -  protein_bind   lac operator: The lac repressor binds to the lac operator to inhibit transcription in E. coli. This inhibition can be relieved by adding lactose or isopropyl-β-D-thiogalactopyranoside (IPTG). lac repressor encoded by lacI
   4037..4067    -  promoter       lac promoter: promoter for the E. coli lac operon
   4082..4103    -  protein_bind   CAP binding site: CAP binding activates transcription in the presence of cAMP. E. coli catabolite activator protein
   4116..4208    -  CDS            lacI (fragment): lac repressor; lacI; The lac repressor binds to the lac operator to inhibit transcription in E. coli. This inhibition can be relieved by adding lactose or isopropyl-β-D-thiogalactopyranoside (IPTG).
   4391..4979    -  rep_origin     ori: high-copy-number ColE1/pMB1/pBR322/pUC origin of replication
   5150..6010    -  CDS            AmpR: β-lactamase; bla; confers resistance to ampicillin, carbenicillin, and related antibiotics
   6011..6115    -  promoter       AmpR promoter: bla
   6174..6226    -  misc_feature   bom (fragment): basis of mobility region from pBR322
