[The description below was written by a language model from this plasmid's Addgene catalogue record and pLannotate feature annotations shown in this document.]
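Description:
pCMV-Mariner-1_PM is a 6,380 nt mammalian expression plasmid built on a pCMV backbone to produce the Mariner-1_PM transposase in cultured cells. It is maintained in E. coli through a high-copy ColE1/pUC-type origin and selected with ampicillin via the β-lactamase gene and its native promoter. An f1 phage origin is also present, along with leftover cloning-vector elements (lac promoter and operator, CAP site, a lacI fragment and a bom fragment) that have no evident role in the construct's function.

The expression cassette begins with the human cytomegalovirus immediate early enhancer and promoter and ends with the bovine growth hormone polyadenylation signal. The automated annotation does not label any feature across the roughly 1.9 kb between the T7 promoter and the opposing SP6 promoter, and this unannotated interval is presumably where the synthetic transposase coding sequence sits. The flanking phage promoters could in principle support in vitro transcription or serve as sequencing primer sites. No epitope tag, reporter or nuclear localization signal is annotated or mentioned in the record, and the cloning sites are listed as unknown. Downstream, an SV40 early promoter and SV40 poly(A) signal flank only a short fragment of a bleomycin-binding protein gene, so there does not appear to be an intact mammalian selection marker. A very short HIV-1 LTR match at the CMV promoter boundary is probably incidental.

The plasmid comes from a survey of 130 DNA transposons tested heterologously in human cells. It would typically act as the transposase-supplying helper, presumably co-delivered with a donor carrying the matching transposon ends, which this construct does not annotate.
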