Addgene plasmid #217127: pCMV-Mariner-1_PM
Purpose: Mammalian expression vector for expression of Mariner-1_PM transposase (CMV promoter)
Depositing lab: Haoyi Wang. Depositing organization: Institute of Zoology, Chinese Academy of Sciences. Publication: Heterologous survey of 130 DNA transposons in human cells highlights their functional divergence and expands the genome engineering toolbox. Zhang T, Tan S, Tang N, Li Y, Zhang C, Sun J, Guo Y, Gao H, Cai Y, Sun W, Wang C, Fu L, Ma H, Wu Y, Hu X, Zhang X, Gee P, Yan W, Zhao Y, Chen Q, Guo B, Wang H, Zhang YE. Cell. 2024 Jul 11;187(14):3741-3760.e30. doi: 10.1016/j.cell.2024.05.007. Epub 2024 Jun 5. PubMed 38843831.
Backbone
  Vector backbone: pCMV
  Vector type: Mammalian Expression
Growth in bacteria
  Bacterial resistance: Ampicillin, 100 μg/mL
  Growth temperature: 37°C
  Growth strain: DH5alpha
  Copy number: High Copy
Gene/Insert
  Gene/Insert name: Mariner-1_PM transposase
  Species: Synthetic
  Cloning method: Restriction Enzyme; 5′ cloning site Unknown (unknown if destroyed); 3′ cloning site Unknown (unknown if destroyed)
Terms and licenses: Academic/Nonprofit Terms; Industry Terms: Not Available to Industry
How to cite: pCMV-Mariner-1_PM was a gift from Haoyi Wang (Addgene plasmid # 217127 ; http://n2t.net/addgene:217127 ; RRID:Addgene_217127)
